Addgene plasmid #164651: pCAGGS D614G soluble Spike
Purpose: Expresses SARS-CoV-2 soluble Spike protein with a D614G mutation
Depositing lab: Jeremy Luban. Depositing organization: University of Massachusetts, Worcester. Publication: Structural and Functional Analysis of the D614G SARS-CoV-2 Spike Protein Variant. Yurkovetskiy L, Wang X, Pascal KE, Tomkins-Tinch C, Nyalile TP, Wang Y, Baum A, Diehl WE, Dauphin A, Carbone C, Veinotte K, Egri SB, Schaffner SF, Lemieux JE, Munro JB, Rafique A, Barve A, Sabeti PC, Kyratsous CA, Dudkina NV, Shen K, Luban J. Cell. 2020 Sep 15. pii: S0092-8674(20)31229-0. doi: 10.1016/j.cell.2020.09.032. PubMed 32991842.
Backbone
  Vector backbone: pCAGGS
  Total vector size (bp): 8529
  Vector type: Mammalian Expression
Growth in bacteria
  Bacterial resistance: Ampicillin, 100 μg/mL
  Growth temperature: 37°C
  Growth strain: DH5alpha
  Copy number: High Copy
Gene/Insert
  Gene/Insert name: SARS-CoV-2 soluble spike (alt name: 43740568)
  Species: SARS-CoV-2
  Mutation: D614G
  Entrez Gene: S (a.k.a. GU280_gp02, spike glycoprotein)
  Promoter: CAG
  Tag / fusion protein: HIS
  Cloning method: Unknown
  Sequencing primers: 5′ pCAG-F
Terms and licenses: Academic/Nonprofit Terms; Industry Terms: Not Available to Industry
How to cite: pCAGGS D614G soluble Spike was a gift from Jeremy Luban (Addgene plasmid # 164651 ; http://n2t.net/addgene:164651 ; RRID:Addgene_164651)
