[The description below was written by a language model from this plasmid's Addgene catalogue record.]
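Description:
pCAGGS D614G soluble Spike is a mammalian expression plasmid of about 8.5 kb built on the pCAGGS backbone. It is maintained in E. coli as a high-copy plasmid under ampicillin selection. The record does not mention a mammalian selection marker, so the construct appears suited mainly to transient transfection. No feature table is provided, and the bacterial origin, polyadenylation signal and other backbone elements are not itemised.

The insert encodes a soluble form of the SARS-CoV-2 spike (S) glycoprotein carrying the D614G substitution, the change that defines the spike variant which became globally dominant early in the pandemic. Expression is driven by the CAG promoter, a strong composite element that combines the CMV immediate-early enhancer with the chicken β-actin promoter and gives high, constitutive transcription in a wide range of mammalian cell types. The protein carries a His tag, which allows purification by immobilised metal affinity chromatography and detection with anti-His reagents. The record does not state where the tag is placed. It also does not say how solubility was achieved: the ectodomain boundaries are not given, nor is it stated whether stabilising mutations, furin-site changes or a trimerisation domain are present.

The stated purpose is production of soluble D614G spike protein in mammalian cells. The associated study concerns structural and functional analysis of the D614G variant, so the purified protein is likely intended for structural work, receptor-binding assays, or antibody and serology experiments that compare it with the ancestral D614 form.
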