>Addgene plasmid #164651 | pCAGGS D614G soluble Spike | depositor partial sequence | sequence record 319678 | Soluble Spike D614G
ATGTTCATGCCTTCTTCTTTTTCCTACAGCTCCTGGGCAACGTGCTGGTTGTTGTGCTGTCTCATCATTT
TGGCAAAGGCCACCATGTTCGTGTTTCTGGTGCTGCTGCCTCTGGTGTCCAGCCAGTGTGTGAACCTGAC
CACAAGAACCCAGCTGCCTCCAGCCTACACCAACAGCTTTACCAGAGGCGTGTACTACCCCGACAAGGTG
TTCAGATCCAGCGTGCTGCACTCTACCCAGGACCTGTTCCTGCCTTTCTTCAGCAACGTGACCTGGTTCC
ACGCCATCCACGTGTCCGGCACCAATGGCACCAAGAGATTCGACAACCCCGTGCTGCCCTTCAACGACGG
GGTGTACTTTGCCAGCACCGAGAAGTCCAACATCATCAGAGGCTGGATCTTCGGCACCACACTGGACAGC
AAGACCCAGAGCCTGCTGATCGTGAACAACGCCACCAACGTGGTCATCAAAGTGTGCGAGTTCCAGTTCT
GCAACGACCCCTTCCTGGGCGTCTACTATCACAAGAACAACAAGAGCTGGATGGAAAGCGAGTTCCGGGT
GTACAGCAGCGCCAACAACTGCACCTTCGAGTACGTGTCCCAGCCTTTCCTGATGGACCTGGAAGGCAAG
CAGGGCAACTTCAAGAACCTGCGCGAGTTCGTGTTCAAGAACATCGACGGCTACTTCAAGATCTACAGCA
AGCACACCCCTATCAACCTCGTGCGGGATCTGCCTCAGGGCTTCTCTGCTCTGGAACCCCTGGTGGATCT
GCCCATCGGCATCAACATCACCCGGTTTCAGACACTGCTGGCCCTGCACAGAAGCTACCTGACACCTGGC
GATAGCAGCAGCGGATGGACAGCTGGTGCCGCCGCTTACTATGTGGGCTACCTGCAGCCTAGAACCTTTC
TGCTGAAGTACAACGAGAACGGCACCATCACCGACGCCGTGGATTGTGCTCTGGATCCTCTGAGCGAGAC
AAAGTGCACCCTGAAGTCCTTCACCGTGGAAAAGGGCATCTACCAGACCAGCAACTTCCGGGTGCAGCCC
ACCGAATCCATCGTGCGGTTCCCCAATATCACCAATCTGTGCCCCTTCGGCGAGGTGTTCAATGCCACCA
GATTCGCCTCTGTGTACGCCTGGAACCGGAAGCGGATCAGCAATTGCGTGGCCGACTACTCCGTGCTGTA
CAACTCCGCCAGCTTCAGCACCTTCAAGTGCTACGGCGTGTCCCCTACCAAGCTGAACGACCTGTGCTTC
ACAAACGTGTACGCCGACAGCTTCGTGATCCGGGGAGATGAAGTGCGGCAGATTGCCCCTGGACAGACAG
GCAAGATCGCCGACTACAACTACAAGCTGCCCGACGACTTCACCGGCTGTGTGATTGCCTGGAACAGCAA
CAACCTGGACTCCAAAGTCGGCGGCAACTACAATTACCTGTACCGGCTGTTCCGGAAGTCCAATCTGAAG
CCCTTCGAGCGGGACATCTCCACCGAGATCTATCAGGCCGGCAGCACCCCTTGTAACGGCGTGGAAGGCT
TCAACTGCTACTTCCCACTGCAGTCCTACGGCTTTCAGCCCACAAATGGCGTGGGCTATCAGCCCTACAG
AGTGGTGGTGCTGAGCTTCGAACTGCTGCATGCCCCTGCCACAGTGTGCGGCCCTAAGAAAAGCACCAAT
CTCGTGAAGAACAAATGCGTGAACTTCAACTTCAACGGCCTGACCGGCACCGGCGTGCTGACAGAGAGCA
ACAAGAAGTTCCTGCCATTCCAGCAGTTTGGCCGGGATATCGCCGATACCACAGACGCCGTTAGAGATCC
CCAGACACTGGAAATCCTGGACATCACCCCTTGCAGCTTCGGCGGAGTGTCTGTGATCACCCCTGGCACC
AACACCAGCAATCAGGTGGCAGTGCTGTACCAGGGCGTGAACTGTACCGAAGTGCCCGTGGCCATTCACG
CCGATCAGCTGACACCTACATGGCGGGTGTACTCCACCGGCAGCAATGTGTTTCAGACCAGAGCCGGCTG
TCTGATCGGAGCCGAGCACGTGAACAATAGCTACGAGTGCGACATCCCCATCGGCGCTGGCATCTGTGCC
AGCTACCAGACACAGACAAACAGCCCCGCCTCTGTGGCCAGCCAGAGCATCATTGCCTACACAATGTCTC
TGGGCGCCGAGAACAGCGTGGCCTACTCCAACAACTCTATCGCTATCCCCACCAACTTCACCATCAGCGT
GACCACAGAGATCCTGCCTGTGTCCATGACCAAGACCAGCGTGGACTGCACCATGTACATCTGCGGCGAT
TCCACCGAGTGCTCCAACCTGCTGCTGCAGTACGGCAGCTTCTGCACCCAGCTGAATAGAGCCCTGACAG
GGATCGCCGTGGAACAGGACAAGAACACCCAAGAGGTGTTCGCCCAAGTGAAGCAGATCTACAAGACCCC
TCCTATCAAGGACTTCGGCGGCTTCAATTTCAGCCAGATTCTGCCCGATCCTAGCAAGCCCAGCAAGCGG
AGCTTCATCGAGGACCTGCTGTTCAACAAAGTGACACTGGCCGACGCCGGCTTCATCAAGCAGTATGGCG
ATTGTCTGGGCGACATTGCCGCCAGGGATCTGATTTGCGCCCAGAAGTTTAACGGACTGACAGTGCTGCC
TCCTCTGCTGACCGATGAGATGATCGCCCAGTACACATCTGCCCTGCTGGCCGGCACAATCACAAGCGGC
TGGACATTTGGAGCTGGCGCCGCTCTGCAGATCCCCTTTGCTATGCAGATGGCCTACCGGTTCAACGGCA
TCGGAGTGACCCAGAATGTGCTGTACGAGAACCAGAAGCTGATCGCCAACCAGTTCAACAGCGCCATCGG
CAAGATCCAGGACAGCCTGAGCAGCACAGCAAGCGCCCTGGGAAAGCTGCAGGACGTGGTCAACCAGAAT
GCCCAGGCACTGAACACCCTGGTCAAGCAGCTGTCCTCCAACTTCGGCGCCATCAGCTCTGTGCTGAACG
ATATCCTGAGCAGACTGGACCCTCCTGAAGCCGAGGTGCAGATCGACAGACTGATCACCGGAAGGCTGCA
GTCCCTGCAGACCTACGTTACCCAGCAGCTGATCAGAGCCGCCGAGATTAGAGCCTCTGCCAATCTGGCC
GCCACCAAGATGTCTGAGTGTGTGCTGGGCCAGAGCAAGAGAGTGGACTTTTGCGGCAAGGGCTACCACC
TGATGAGCTTCCCTCAGTCTGCCCCTCACGGCGTGGTGTTTCTGCACGTGACATACGTGCCCGCTCAAGA
GAAGAATTTCACCACCGCTCCAGCCATCTGCCACGACGGCAAAGCCCACTTTCCTAGAGAAGGCGTGTTC
GTGTCCAACGGCACCCATTGGTTCGTGACCCAGCGGAACTTCTACGAGCCCCAGATCATCACCACCGACA
ACACCTTCGTGTCTGGCAACTGCGACGTCGTGATCGGCATTGTGAACAATACCGTGTACGACCCTCTGCA
GCCCGAGCTGGACAGCTTCAAAGAGGAACTGGATAAGTACTTTAAGAACCACACAAGCCCCGACGTGGAC
CTGGGCGATATCAGCGGAATCAATGCCAGCGTCGTGAACATCCAGAAAGAGATCGACCGGCTGAACGAGG
TGGCCAAGAATCTGAACGAGAGCCTGATCGACCTGCAAGAACTGGGGAAGTACGAGCAGTACATCAAGTG
GCCCAGCGGCCGCTTGGTCCCACGTGGCTCACCCGGATCTGGATACATCCCGGAGGCCCCTAGGGACGGT
CAAGCTTACGTGAGAAAGGACGGCGAATGGGTTCTGCTGTCGACCTTCTTGGGACATCATCATCATCATC
ACTAA
