>Addgene plasmid #164651 | pCAGGS D614G soluble Spike | addgene partial sequence | sequence record 324845 | Addgene Partial NGS Result
GACATTGATTATTGACTAGTTATTAATAGTAATCAATTACGGGGTCATTAGTTCATAGCCCATATATGGA
GTTCCGCGTTACATAACTTACGGTAAATGGCCCGCCTGGCTGACCGCCCAACGACCCCCGCCCATTGACG
TCAATAATGACGTATGTTCCCATAGTAACGCCAATAGGGACTTTCCATTGACGTCAATGGGTGGAGTATT
TACGGTAAACTGCCCACTTGGCAGTACATCAAGTGTATCATATGCCAAGTACGCCCCCTATTGACGTCAA
TGACGGTAAATGGCCCGCCTGGCATTATGCCCAGTACATGACCTTATGGGACTTTCCTACTTGGCAGTAC
ATCTACGTATTAGTCATCGCTATTACCATGGTCGAGGTGAGCCCCACGTTCTGCTTCACTCTCCCCATCT
CCCCCCCCTCCCCACGGCGAGGCGGCGGCGGCGGCGGCCCTATAAAAAGCGAAGCGCGCGGCGGGCGGGA
GTCGCTGCGCGCTGCCTTCGCCCCGTGCCCCGCTCCGCCGCCGCCTCGCGCCGCCCGCCCCGGCTCTGAC
TGACCGCGTTACTCCCACAGGTGAGCGGGCGGGACGGCCCTTCTCCTCCGGGCTGTAATTAGCGCTTGGT
TTAATGACGGCTTGTTTCTTTTCTGTGGCTGCGTGAAAGCCTTGAGGGGCTCCGGGAGGGCCCTTTGTGC
GGGGGGAGCGGCTCGGGGGGTGCGTGCGTGTGTGTGTGCGTGGGGAGCGCCGCGTGCGGCTCCGCGCTGC
CCGGCGGCTGTGAGCGCTGCGGGCGCGGCGCGGGGCTTTGTGCGCTCCGCAGTGTGCGCGAGGGGAGCGC
GGCCGGGGGCGGTGCCCCGCGGTGCGGGGGGGGCTGCGAGGGGAACAAAGGCTGCGTGCGGGGTGTGTGC
GTGGGGGGGTGAGCAGGGGGTGTGGGCGCGTCGGTCGGGCTGCAACCCCCCCTGCACCCCCCTCCCCGAG
TTGCTGAGCACGGCCCGGCTTCGGGTGCGGGGCTCCGTACGGGGCGTGGCGCGGGGCTCGCCGTGCCGGG
CGGGGGGTGGCGGCAGGTGGGGGTGCCGGGCGGGGCGGGGCCGCCTCGGGCCGGGGAGGGCTCGGGGGAG
GGGCGCGGCGGCCCCCGGAGCGCCGGCGGCTGTCGAGGCGCGGCGAGCCGCAGCCATTGCCTTTTATGGT
AATCGTGCGAGAGGGCGCAGGGACTTCCTTTGTCCCAAATCTGTGCGGAGCCGAAATCTGGGAGGCGCCG
CCGCACCCCCTCTAGCGGGCGCGGGGCGAAGCGGTGCGGCGCCGGCAGGAAGGAAATGGGCGGGGAGGGC
CTTCGTGCGTCGCCGCGCCGCCGTCCCCTTCTCCCTCTCCAGCCTCGGGGCTGTCCGCGGGGGGACGGCT
GCCTTCGGGGGGGACGGGGCAGGGCGGGGTTCGGCTTCTGGCGTGTGACCGGCGGCTCTAGAGCCTCTGC
TAACCATGTTCATGCCTTCTTCTTTTTCCTACAGCTCCTGGGCAACGTGCTGGTTATTGTGCTGTCTCAT
CATTTTGGCAAAGGCCACCATGTTCGTGTTTCTGGTGCTGCTGCCTCTGGTGTCCAGCCAGTGTGTGAAC
CTGACCACAAGAACCCAGCTGCCTCCAGCCTACACCAACAGCTTTACCAGAGGCGTGTACTACCCCGACA
AGGTGTTCAGATCCAGCGTGCTGCACTCTACCCAGGACCTGTTCCTGCCTTTCTTCAGCAACGTGACCTG
GTTCCACGCCATCCACGTGTCCGGCACCAATGGCACCAAGAGATTCGACAACCCCGTGCTGCCCTTCAAC
GACGGGGTGTACTTTGCCAGCACCGAGAAGTCCAACATCATCAGAGGCTGGATCTTCGGCACCACACTGG
ACAGCAAGACCCAGAGCCTGCTGATCGTGAACAACGCCACCAACGTGGTCATCAAAGTGTGCGAGTTCCA
GTTCTGCAACGACCCCTTCCTGGGCGTCTACTATCACAAGAACAACAAGAGCTGGATGGAAAGCGAGTTC
CGGGTGTACAGCAGCGCCAACAACTGCACCTTCGAGTACGTGTCCCAGCCTTTCCTGATGGACCTGGAAG
GCAAGCAGGGCAACTTCAAGAACCTGCGCGAGTTCGTGTTCAAGAACATCGACGGCTACTTCAAGATCTA
CAGCAAGCACACCCCTATCAACCTCGTGCGGGATCTGCCTCAGGGCTTCTCTGCTCTGGAACCCCTGGTG
GATCTGCCCATCGGCATCAACATCACCCGGTTTCAGACACTGCTGGCCCTGCACAGAAGCTACCTGACAC
CTGGCGATAGCAGCAGCGGATGGACAGCTGGTGCCGCCGCTTACTATGTGGGCTACCTGCAGCCTAGAAC
CTTTCTGCTGAAGTACAACGAGAACGGCACCATCACCGACGCCGTGGATTGTGCTCTGGATCCTCTGAGC
GAGACAAAGTGCACCCTGAAGTCCTTCACCGTGGAAAAGGGCATCTACCAGACCAGCAACTTCCGGGTGC
AGCCCACCGAATCCATCGTGCGGTTCCCCAATATCACCAATCTGTGCCCCTTCGGCGAGGTGTTCAATGC
CACCAGATTCGCCTCTGTGTACGCCTGGAACCGGAAGCGGATCAGCAATTGCGTGGCCGACTACTCCGTG
CTGTACAACTCCGCCAGCTTCAGCACCTTCAAGTGCTACGGCGTGTCCCCTACCAAGCTGAACGACCTGT
GCTTCACAAACGTGTACGCCGACAGCTTCGTGATCCGGGGAGATGAAGTGCGGCAGATTGCCCCTGGACA
GACAGGCAAGATCGCCGACTACAACTACAAGCTGCCCGACGACTTCACCGGCTGTGTGATTGCCTGGAAC
AGCAACAACCTGGACTCCAAAGTCGGCGGCAACTACAATTACCTGTACCGGCTGTTCCGGAAGTCCAATC
TGAAGCCCTTCGAGCGGGACATCTCCACCGAGATCTATCAGGCCGGCAGCACCCCTTGTAACGGCGTGGA
AGGCTTCAACTGCTACTTCCCACTGCAGTCCTACGGCTTTCAGCCCACAAATGGCGTGGGCTATCAGCCC
TACAGAGTGGTGGTGCTGAGCTTCGAACTGCTGCATGCCCCTGCCACAGTGTGCGGCCCTAAGAAAAGCA
CCAATCTCGTGAAGAACAAATGCGTGAACTTCAACTTCAACGGCCTGACCGGCACCGGCGTGCTGACAGA
GAGCAACAAGAAGTTCCTGCCATTCCAGCAGTTTGGCCGGGATATCGCCGATACCACAGACGCCGTTAGA
GATCCCCAGACACTGGAAATCCTGGACATCACCCCTTGCAGCTTCGGCGGAGTGTCTGTGATCACCCCTG
GCACCAACACCAGCAATCAGGTGGCAGTGCTGTACCAGGGCGTGAACTGTACCGAAGTGCCCGTGGCCAT
TCACGCCGATCAGCTGACACCTACATGGCGGGTGTACTCCACCGGCAGCAATGTGTTTCAGACCAGAGCC
GGCTGTCTGATCGGAGCCGAGCACGTGAACAATAGCTACGAGTGCGACATCCCCATCGGCGCTGGCATCT
GTGCCAGCTACCAGACACAGACAAACAGCCCCGCCTCTGTGGCCAGCCAGAGCATCATTGCCTACACAAT
GTCTCTGGGCGCCGAGAACAGCGTGGCCTACTCCAACAACTCTATCGCTATCCCCACCAACTTCACCATC
AGCGTGACCACAGAGATCCTGCCTGTGTCCATGACCAAGACCAGCGTGGACTGCACCATGTACATCTGCG
GCGATTCCACCGAGTGCTCCAACCTGCTGCTGCAGTACGGCAGCTTCTGCACCCAGCTGAATAGAGCCCT
GACAGGGATCGCCGTGGAACAGGACAAGAACACCCAAGAGGTGTTCGCCCAAGTGAAGCAGATCTACAAG
ACCCCTCCTATCAAGGACTTCGGCGGCTTCAATTTCAGCCAGATTCTGCCCGATCCTAGCAAGCCCAGCA
AGCGGAGCTTCATCGAGGACCTGCTGTTCAACAAAGTGACACTGGCCGACGCCGGCTTCATCAAGCAGTA
TGGCGATTGTCTGGGCGACATTGCCGCCAGGGATCTGATTTGCGCCCAGAAGTTTAACGGACTGACAGTG
CTGCCTCCTCTGCTGACCGATGAGATGATCGCCCAGTACACATCTGCCCTGCTGGCCGGCACAATCACAA
GCGGCTGGACATTTGGAGCTGGCGCCGCTCTGCAGATCCCCTTTGCTATGCAGATGGCCTACCGGTTCAA
CGGCATCGGAGTGACCCAGAATGTGCTGTACGAGAACCAGAAGCTGATCGCCAACCAGTTCAACAGCGCC
ATCGGCAAGATCCAGGACAGCCTGAGCAGCACAGCAAGCGCCCTGGGAAAGCTGCAGGACGTGGTCAACC
AGAATGCCCAGGCACTGAACACCCTGGTCAAGCAGCTGTCCTCCAACTTCGGCGCCATCAGCTCTGTGCT
GAACGATATCCTGAGCAGACTGGACCCTCCTGAAGCCGAGGTGCAGATCGACAGACTGATCACCGGAAGG
CTGCAGTCCCTGCAGACCTACGTTACCCAGCAGCTGATCAGAGCCGCCGAGATTAGAGCCTCTGCCAATC
TGGCCGCCACCAAGATGTCTGAGTGTGTGCTGGGCCAGAGCAAGAGAGTGGACTTTTGCGGCAAGGGCTA
CCACCTGATGAGCTTCCCTCAGTCTGCCCCTCACGGCGTGGTGTTTCTGCACGTGACATACGTGCCCGCT
CAAGAGAAGAATTTCACCACCGCTCCAGCCATCTGCCACGACGGCAAAGCCCACTTTCCTAGAGAAGGCG
TGTTCGTGTCCAACGGCACCCATTGGTTCGTGACCCAGCGGAACTTCTACGAGCCCCAGATCATCACCAC
CGACAACACCTTCGTGTCTGGCAACTGCGACGTCGTGATCGGCATTGTGAACAATACCGTGTACGACCCT
CTGCAGCCCGAGCTGGACAGCTTCAAAGAGGAACTGGATAAGTACTTTAAGAACCACACAAGCCCCGACG
TGGACCTGGGCGATATCAGCGGAATCAATGCCAGCGTCGTGAACATCCAGAAAGAGATCGACCGGCTGAA
CGAGGTGGCCAAGAATCTGAACGAGAGCCTGATCGACCTGCAAGAACTGGGGAAGTACGAGCAGTACATC
AAGTGGCCCAGCGGCCGCTTGGTCCCACGTGGCTCACCCGGATCTGGATACATCCCGGAGGCCCCTAGGG
ACGGTCAAGCTTACGTGAGAAAGGACGGCGAATGGGTTCTGCTGTCGACCTTCTTGGGACATCATCATCA
TCATCACTAATGAAATTCGAGCTCGCGGCCGCATCGATCTTAAGTCGCGACTCGAGCTAGCAGATCTTTT
TCCCTCTGCCAAAAATTATGGGGACATCATGAAGCCCCTTGAGCATCTGACTTCTGGCTAATAAAGGAAA
TTTATTTTCATTGCAATAGTGTGTTGGAATTTTTTGTGTCTCTCACTCGGAAGGACATATGGGAGGGCAA
ATCATTTAAAACATCAGAATGAGTATTTGGTTTAGAGTTTGGCAACATATGCCCATATGCTGGCTGCCAT
GAACAAAGGTTGGCTATAAAGAGGTCATCAGTATATGAAACAGCCCCCTGCTGTCCATTCCTTATTCCAT
AGAAAAGCCTTGACTTGAGGTTAGATTTTTTTTATATTTTGTTTTGTGTTATTTTTTTCTTTAACATCCC
TAAAATTTTCCTTACATGTTTTACTAGCCAGATTTTTCCTCCTCTCCTGACTACTCCCAGTCATAGCTGT
CCCTCTTCTCTTATGGAGATCCCTCGACCTGCAGCCCAAGCTTGGCGTAATCATGGTCATAGCTGTTTCC
TGTGTGAAATTGTTATCCGCTCACAATTCCACACAACATACGAGCCGGAAGCATAAAGTGTAAAGCCTGG
GGTGCCTAATGAGTGAGCTAACTCACATTAATTGCGTTGCGCTCACTGCCCGCTTTCCAGTCGGGAAACC
TGTCGTGCCAGCGGATCCGCATCTCAATTAGTCAGCAACCATAGTCCCGCCCCTAACTCCGCCCATCCCG
CCCCTAACTCCGCCCAGTTCCGCCCATTCTCCGCCCCATGGCTGACTAATTTTTTTTATTTATGCAGAGG
CCGAGGCCGCCTCGGCCTCTGAGCTATTCCAGAAGTAGTGAGGAGGCTTTTTTGGAGGCCTAGGCTTTTG
CAAAAAGCTAACTTGTTTATTGCAGCTTATAATGGTTACAAATAAAGCAATAGCATCACAAATTTCACAA
ATAAAGCATTTTTTTCACTGCATTCTAGTTGTGGTTTGTCCAAACTCATCAATGTATCTTATCATGTCTG
GATCCGCTGCATTAATGAATCGGCCAACGCGCGGGGAGAGGCGGTTTGCGTATTGGGCGCTCTTCCGCTT
CCTCGCTCACTGACTCGCTGCGCTCGGTCGTTCGGCTGCGGCGAGCGGTATCAGCTCACTCAAAGGCGGT
AATACGGTTATCCACAGAATCAGGGGATAACGCAGGAAAGAACATGTGAGCAAAAGGCCAGCAAAAGGCC
AGGAACCGTAAAAAGGCCGCGTTGCTGGCGTTTTTCCATAGGCTCCGCCCCCCTGACGAGCATCACAAAA
ATCGACGCTCAAGTCAGAGGTGGCGAAACCCGACAGGACTATAAAGATACCAGGCGTTTCCCCCTGGAAG
CTCCCTCGTGCGCTCTCCTGTTCCGACCCTGCCGCTTACCGGATACCTGTCCGCCTTTCTCCCTTCGGGA
AGCGTGGCGCTTTCTCATAGCTCACGCTGTAGGTATCTCAGTTCGGTGTAGGTCGTTCGCTCCAAGCTGG
GCTGTGTGCACGAACCCCCCGTTCAGCCCGACCGCTGCGCCTTATCCGGTAACTATCGTCTTGAGTCCAA
CCCGGTAAGACACGACTTATCGCCACTGGCAGCAGCCACTGGTAACAGGATTAGCAGAGCGAGGTATGTA
GGCGGTGCTACAGAGTTCTTGAAGTGGTGGCCTAACTACGGCTACACTAGAAGAACAGTATTTGGTATCT
GCGCTCTGCTGAAGCCAGTTACCTTCGGAAAAAGAGTTGGTAGCTCTTGATCCGGCAAACAAACCACCGC
TGGTAGCGGTGGTTTTTTTGTTTGCAAGCAGCAGATTACGCGCAGAAAAAAAGGATCTCAAGAAGATCCT
TTGATCTTTTCTACGGGGTCTGACGCTCAGTGGAACGAAAACTCACGTTAAGGGATTTTGGTCATGAGAT
TATCAAAAAGGATCTTCACCTAGATCCTTTTAAATTAAAAATGAAGTTTTAAATCAATCTAAAGTATATA
TGAGTAAACTTGGTCTGACAGTTACCAATGCTTAATCAGTGAGGCACCTATCTCAGCGATCTGTCTATTT
CGTTCATCCATAGTTGCCTGACTCCCCGTCGTGTAGATAACTACGATACGGGAGGGCTTACCATCTGGCC
CCAGTGCTGCAATGATACCGCGAGACCCACGCTCACCGGCTCCAGATTTATCAGCAATAAACCAGCCAGC
CGGAAGGGCCGAGCGCAGAAGTGGTCCTGCAACTTTATCCGCCTCCATCCAGTCTATTAATTGTTGCCGG
GAAGCTAGAGTAAGTAGTTCGCCAGTTAATAGTTTGCGCAACGTTGTTGCCATTGCTACAGGCATCGTGG
TGTCACGCTCGTCGTTTGGTATGGCTTCATTCAGCTCCGGTTCCCAACGATCAAGGCGAGTTACATGATC
CCCCATGTTGTGCAAAAAAGCGGTTAGCTCCTTCGGTCCTCCGATCGTTGTCAGAAGTAAGTTGGCCGCA
GTGTTATCACTCATGGTTATGGCAGCACTGCATAATTCTCTTACTGTCATGCCATCCGTAAGATGCTTTT
CTGTGACTGGTGAGTACTCAACCAAGTCATTCTGAGAATAGTGTATGCGGCGACCGAGTTGCTCTTGCCC
GGCGTCAATACGGGATAATACCGCGCCACATAGCAGAACTTTAAAAGTGCTCATCATTGGAAAACGTTCT
TCGGGGCGAAAACTCTCAAGGATCTTACCGCTGTTGAGATCCAGTTCGATGTAACCCACTCGTGCACCCA
ACTGATCTTCAGCATCTTTTACTTTCACCAGCGTTTCTGGGTGAGCAAAAACAGGAAGGCAAAATGCCGC
AAAAAAGGGAATAAGGGCGACACGGAAATGTTGAATACTCATACTCTTCCTTTTTCAATATTATTGAAGC
ATTTATCAGGGTTATTGTCTCATGAGCGGATACATATTTGAATGTATTTAGAAAAATAAACAAATAGGGG
TTCCGCGCACATTTCCCCGAAAAGTGCCACCTGGGTC
